Addgene plasmid #66935: alpha actinin delta ABD-GFP
Purpose: Mammalian expression of alpha actinin with actin binding domain (amino acids 30–253) deleted
Depositing lab: Pere Roca-Cusachs & Michael Sheetz. Depositing organization: Columbia University. Publication: Integrin-dependent force transmission to the extracellular matrix by alpha-actinin triggers adhesion maturation. Roca-Cusachs P, del Rio A, Puklin-Faucher E, Gauthier NC, Biais N, Sheetz MP. Proc Natl Acad Sci U S A. 2013 Apr 9;110(15):E1361-70. doi: 10.1073/pnas.1220723110. Epub 2013 Mar 20. PubMed 23515331.
Backbone
  Vector backbone: pEGFP-N1
  Backbone manufacturer: Clontech
  Backbone size w/o insert (bp): 4700
  Vector type: Mammalian Expression
  Selectable markers: Neomycin (select with G418)
Growth in bacteria
  Bacterial resistance: Kanamycin, 50 μg/mL
  Growth temperature: 37°C
  Growth strain: DH5alpha
  Copy number: Unknown
Gene/Insert
  Gene/Insert name: Alpha-actinin 1
  Species: H. sapiens (human)
  Mutation: actin binding domain (amino acids 30–253) is deleted
  Entrez Gene: ACTN1 (a.k.a. BDPLT15)
  Promoter: CMV
  Tag / fusion protein: GFP (C terminal on backbone)
  Cloning method: Restriction Enzyme; 5′ cloning site HindIII (not destroyed); 3′ cloning site unknown (unknown if destroyed)
  Sequencing primers: 5′ CMV-F; 3′ EGFP-N
Terms and licenses: Academic/Nonprofit Terms; Industry Terms: Not Available to Industry
How to cite: alpha actinin delta ABD-GFP was a gift from Pere Roca-Cusachs & Michael Sheetz (Addgene plasmid # 66935 ; http://n2t.net/addgene:66935 ; RRID:Addgene_66935)
