[The description below was written by a language model from this plasmid's Addgene catalogue record.]
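Description:
alpha actinin delta ABD-GFP is a mammalian expression plasmid built on the Clontech pEGFP-N1 backbone (about 4.7 kb without insert). It is propagated in E. coli under kanamycin selection, and the same backbone provides a neomycin resistance marker so that transfected mammalian cells can be selected with G418. The copy number is not recorded, and no feature table is provided, so the backbone's origins and polyadenylation elements are not itemised in the record.

The insert is human alpha-actinin 1 (ACTN1) carrying an internal deletion of amino acids 30–253, which removes the actin binding domain. Expression is driven by the CMV promoter, a strong constitutive promoter in most mammalian cell lines. The coding sequence was placed by restriction cloning upstream of the backbone's GFP, with HindIII retained at the 5′ junction; the 3′ cloning site is not stated. The product is therefore a truncated alpha-actinin with GFP fused to its C terminus, so its localisation can be followed by fluorescence microscopy in live or fixed cells.

Alpha-actinin normally crosslinks actin filaments and links them to integrin-based adhesions, so a version lacking the actin binding domain retains the remainder of the protein but cannot engage actin directly. This makes the construct useful as a loss-of-function or potentially interfering variant for comparison with full-length alpha-actinin. The associated work concerns integrin-dependent force transmission to the extracellular matrix and adhesion maturation, which is consistent with using this plasmid to test how much of alpha-actinin's role in those processes depends on its connection to the actin cytoskeleton.
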