>Addgene plasmid #66935 | alpha actinin delta ABD-GFP | depositor partial sequence | sequence record 115097 | ABDdel
ATAGCAGAGCTGGTTTAGTGAACCGTCAGATCCGCTAGCGCTACCGGACTCAGATCTCGAGCTCAAGCTT
CGCACCATCATGGACCATTATGATTCTCAGCAAACCAACGATTACATGCAGCCAGAAGAGGACTGGGACC
GGGACCTGCTCCTGGACCCGGCCTGGAAGGCGGAGACAGCAGCCAATCGCATCTGCAAGGTGTTGGCCGT
CAACCAGGAGAACGAGCAGCTTATGGAAGACTACGAGAAGCTGGCCAGTGATCTGTTGGAGTGGATCCGC
CGCACAATCCCGTGGCTGGAGAACCGGGTGCCCGAGAACACCATGCATGCCATGCAACAGAAGCTGGAGG
ACTTCCGGGACTACCGGCGCCTGCACAAGCCGCCCAAGGTGCAGGAGAAGTGCCAGCTGGAGATCAACTT
CAACACGCTGCAGACCAAGCTGCGGCTCAGCAACCGGCCTGCCTTCATGCCCTCTGAGGGCAGGATGGTC
TCGGACATCAACAATGCCTGGGGCTGCCTGGAGCAGGTGGAGAAGGGCTATGAGGAGTGGTTGCTGAATG
AGATCCGGAGGCTGGAGCGACTGGACCACCTGGCAGAGAAGTTCCGGCAGAAGGCCTCCATCCACGAGGC
CTGGACTGACGGCAAAGAGGCCATGCTGCGACAGAAGGACTATGAGACCGCCACCCTCTCGGAGATCAAG
GCCTTGCTCAAGAAGCATGAGGCCTTCGAGAGTGACCTGGCTGCCCACCAGGACCGTGTGGAGCAGATTG
CCGCCATCGCACAGGAGCTCAATGAGCTGGACTATTATGACTCACCCAGTGTCAACGCCCGTTGCCAAAA
GATCTGTGACCAGTGGGACAATCTGGGGGCCCTAACTCAGAAGCGAAGGGAAGCTCTGGAGCGGACCGAG
AAACTGCTGGAGACCATTGACCAGCTGTACTTGGAGTATGCCAAGCGGGCTGCACCCTTCAACAACTGGA
TGGAGGGGGCCATGGAGGACCTGCAGGACACCTTCATTGTGCACACCATTGAGGAGATCCAGGGACTGAC
CACAGCCCATGAGCAGTTCAAGGCCACCCTCCCTGATGCCGACAAGGAGCGCCTGGCCATCCTGGGCATC
CACAATGAGGTGTCCAAGATTGTCCAGACCTACCACGTCAATATGGCGGGCACCAACCCCTACACAACCA
TCACGCCTCAGGAGATCAATGGCAAATGGGACCACGTGCGGCAGCTGGTGCCTCGGAGGGACCAAGCTCT
GACGGAGGAGCATGCCCGACAGCAGCACAATGAGAGGCTACGCAAGCAGTTTGGAGCCCAGGCCAATGTC
ATCGGGCCCTGGATCCAGACCAAGATGGAGGAGATCGGGAGGATCTCCATTGAGATGCATGGGACCCTGG
AGGACCAGCTCAGCCACCTGCGGCAGTATGAGAAGAGCATCGTCAACTACAAGCCAAAGATTGATCAGCT
GGAGGGCGACCACCAGCTCATCCAGGAGGCGCTCATCTTCGACAACAAGCACACCAACTACACCATGGAG
CACATCCGTGTGGGCTGGGAGCAGCTGCTCACCACCATCGCCAGGACCATCAATGAGGTAGAGAACCAGA
TCCTGACCCGGGATGCCAAGGGCATCAGCCAGGAGCAGATGAATGAGTTCCGGGCCTCCTTCAACCACTT
TGACCGGGATCACTCCGGCACACTGGGTCCCGAGGAGTTCAAAGCCTGCCTCATCAGCTTGGGTTATGAT
ATTGGCAACGACCCCCAGGGAGAAGCAGAATTTGCCCGCATCATGAGCATTGTGGACCCCAACCGCCTGG
GGGTAGTGACATTCCAGGCCTTCATTGACTTCATGTCCCGCGAGACAGCCGACACAGATACAGCAGACCA
AGTCATGGCTTCCTTCAAGATCCTGGCTGGGGACAAGAACTACATTACCATGGACGAGCTGCGCCGCGAG
CTGCCACCCGACCAGGCTGAGTACTGCATCGCGCGGATGGCCCCCTACACCGGCCCCGACTCCGTGCCAG
GTGCTCTGGACTACATGTCCTTCTCCACGGCGCTGTACGGCGAGAGTGACCTCTAA
