>Addgene plasmid #66935 | alpha actinin delta ABD-GFP | addgene partial sequence | sequence record 117240 | CMV-F 5'-CGCAAATGGGCGGTAGGCGTG-3'
ACCGTCAGATCCGCTAGCGCTACCGGACTCAGATCTCGAGCTCAAGCTTCGCACCATCATGGACCATTAT
GATTCTCAGCAAACCAACGATTACATGCAGCCAGAAGAGGACTGGGACCGGGACCTGCTCCTGGACCCGG
CCTGGAAGGCGGAGACAGCAGCCAATCGCATCTGCAAGGTGTTGGCCGTCAACCAGGAGAACGAGCAGCT
TATGGAAGACTACGAGAAGCTGGCCAGTGATCTGTTGGAGTGGATCCGCCGCACAATCCCGTGGCTGGAG
AACCGGGTGCCCGAGAACACCATGCATGCCATGCAACAGAAGCTGGAGGACTTCCGGGACTACCGGCGCC
TGCACAAGCCGCCCAAGGTGCAGGAGAAGTGCCAGCTGGAGATCAACTTCAACACGCTGCAGACCAAGCT
GCGGCTCAGCAACCGGCCTGCCTTCATGCCCTCTGAGGGCAGGATGGTCTCGGACATCAACAATGCCTGG
GGCTGCCTGGAGCAGGTGGAGAAGGGCTATGAGGAGTGGTTGCTGAATGAGATCCGGAGGCTGGAGCGAC
TGGACCACCTGGCAGAGAAGTTCCGGCAGAAGGCCTCCATCCACGAGGCCTGGACTGACGGCAAAGAGGC
CATGCTGCGACAGAAGGACTATGAGACCGCCACCCTCTCGGAGATCAAGGCCTTGCTCAAGAAGCATGAG
GCCTTCGAGAGTGACCTGGCTGCCCACCAGGACCGTGTGGAGCAGATTGCCGCCATCGCACAGGAGCTCA
ATGAGCTGGACTATTATGACTCACC
