>Addgene plasmid #66935 | alpha actinin delta ABD-GFP | addgene partial sequence | sequence record 117617 | EGFP-N 5'-CGTCGCCGTCCAGCTCGACCAG-3'
CTCACCATGGTGGCGACCGGTGGATCCCGGGCCCGCGGTACCGTCGACTGCAGAATTCGAAGCTTGAGGT
CACTCTCGCCGTACAGCGCCGTGGAGAAGGACATGTAGTCCAGAGCACCTGGCACGGAGTCGGGGCCGGT
GTAGGGGGCCATCCGCGCGATGCAGTACTCAGCCTGGTCGGGTGGCAGCTCGCGGCGCAGCTCGTCCATG
GTAATGTAGTTCTTGTCCCCAGCCAGGATCTTGAAGGAAGCCATGACTTGGTCTGCTGTATCTGTGTCGG
CTGTCTCGCGGGACATGAAGTCAATGAAGGCCTGGAATGTCACTACCCCCAGGCGGTTGGGGTCCACAAT
GCTCATGATGCGGGCAAATTCTGCTTCTCCCTGGGGGTCGTTGCCAATATCATAACCCAAGCTGATGAGG
CAGGCTTTGAACTCCTCGGGACCCAGTGTGCCGGAGTGATCCCGGTCAAAGTGGTTGAAGGAGGCCCGGA
ACTCATTCATCTGCTCCTGGCTGATGCCCTTGGCATCCCGGGTCAGGATCTGGTTCTCTACCTCATTGAT
GGTCCTGGCGATGGTGGTGAGCAGCTGCTCCCAGCCCACACGGATGTGCTCCATGGTGTAGTTGGTGTGC
TTGTTGTCGAAGATGAGCGCCTCCTGGATGAGCTGGTGGTCGCCCTCCAGCTGATCAATCTTTGGCTTGT
AGTTGACGATGCTCTTCTCATACTGCC
